>Addgene plasmid #229170 | lvl0-5-4xFF4 | addgene full sequence | sequence record 459756 | Addgene NGS Result
TTGAGATCCTTTTTTTCTGCGCGTAATCTGCTGCTTGCAAACAAAAAAACCACCGCTACCAGCGGTGGTT
TGTTTGCCGGATCAAGAGCTACCAACTCTTTTTCCGAAGGTAACTGGCTTCAGCAGAGCGCAGATACCAA
ATACTGTTCTTCTAGTGTAGCCGTAGTTAGGCCACCACTTCAAGAACTCTGTAGCACCGCCTACATACCT
CGCTCTGCTAATCCTGTTACCAGTGGCTGCTGCCAGTGGCGATAAGTCGTGTCTTACCGGGTTGGACTCA
AGACGATAGTTACCGGATAAGGCGCAGCGGTCGGGCTGAACGGGGGGTTCGTGCACACAGCCCAGCTTGG
AGCGAACGACCTACACCGAACTGAGATACCTACAGCGTGAGCTATGAGAAAGCGCCACGCTTCCCGAAGG
GAGAAAGGCGGACAGGTATCCGGTAAGCGGCAGGGTCGGAACAGGAGAGCGCACGAGGGAGCTTCCAGGG
GGAAACGCCTGGTATCTTTATAGTCCTGTCGGGTTTCGCCACCTCTGACTTGAGCGTCGATTTTTGTGAT
GCTCGTCAGGGGGGCGGAGCCTATGGAAAAACGCCAGCAACGCGGCCTTTTTACGGTTCCTGGCCTTTTG
CTGGCCTTTTGCTCACATGTTCTTTCCTGCGTTATCCCCTGATTCTGTGGATAACCGTATTACCGCCTTT
GAGTGAGCTGATACCGCTCGCCGCAGCCGAACGACCGAGCGCAGCGAGTCAGTGAGCGAGGAAGCGGAAG
AGCGCCCAATACGCAAACCGCCTCTCCCCGCGCGTTGGCCGATTCATTAATCACTCTGTGGTCTCACAGA
GCGGCCGCAAATCAACCCGCTTGAAGTCTTTAATTAAACCGCTTGAAGTCTTTAATTAAACCGCTTGAAG
TCTTTAATTAAACCGCTTGAAGTCTTTAATTAAACTAAAGCTTGAGAGGTTGAGACCACGAAGTGGCTCT
TCAGTGGACGAAAGGGCCTCGTGATACGCCTATTTTTATAGGTTAATGTCATGATAATAATGGTTTCTTA
GACGTCAGGTGGCACTTTTCGGGGAAATGTGCGCGGAACCCCTATTTGTTTATTTTTCTAAATACATTCA
AATATGTATCCGCTCATGAGACAATAACCCTGATAAATGCTTCAATAATATTGAAAAAGGAAGAGTATGC
GCTCACGCAACTGGTCCAGAACCTTGACCGAACGCAGCGGTGGTAACGGCGCAGTGGCGGTTTTCATGGC
TTGTTATGACTGTTTTTTTTTGGGGTACAGTCTATGCCTCGGGCATCCAAGCAGCAAGCGCGTTACGCCG
TGGGTCGATGTTTGATGTTATGGAGCAGCAACGATGTTACGCAGCAGGGCAGTCGCCCTAAAACAAAGTT
AAACATCATGAGGGAAGCGGTGATCGCCGAAGTATCGACTCAACTATCAGAGGTAGTTGGCGTCATCGAG
CGCCATCTCGAACCGACGTTGCTGGCCGTACATTTGTACGGCTCCGCAGTGGATGGCGGCCTGAAGCCAC
ACAGCGATATTGATTTGCTGGTTACGGTGACCGTAAGGCTTGATGAAACAACGCGGCGAGCTTTGATCAA
CGACCTTTTGGAAACTTCGGCTTCCCCTGGAGAGAGCGAGATTCTCCGCGCTGTAGAAGTCACCATTGTT
GTGCACGACGACATCATTCCGTGGCGTTATCCAGCTAAGCGCGAACTGCAATTTGGAGAATGGCAGCGCA
ATGACATTCTTGCAGGTATCTTCGAGCCAGCCACGATCGACATTGATCTGGCTATCTTGCTGACAAAAGC
AAGAGAACATAGCGTTGCCTTGGTAGGTCCAGCGGCGGAGGAACTCTTTGATCCGGTTCCTGAACAGGAT
CTATTTGAGGCGCTAAATGAAACCTTAACGCTATGGAACTCGCCGCCCGACTGGGCTGGCGATGAGCGAA
ATGTAGTGCTTACGTTGTCCCGCATTTGGTACAGCGCAGTAACCGGCAAAATCGCGCCGAAGGATGTCGC
TGCCGACTGGGCAATGGAGCGCCTGCCGGCCCAGTATCAGCCCGTCATACTTGAAGCTAGACAGGCTTAT
CTTGGACAAGAAGAAGATCGCTTGGCCTCGCGCGCAGATCAGTTGGAAGAATTTGTCCATTACGTAAAAG
GCGAGATCACCAAGGTAGTCGGCAAATAACTGTCAGACCAAGTTTACTCATATATACTTTAGATTGATTT
AAAACTTCATTTTTAATTTAAAAGGATCTAGGTGAAGATCCTTTTTGATAATCTCATGACCAAAATCCCT
TAACGTGAGTTTTCGTTCCACTGAGCGTCAGACCCCGTAGAAAAGATCAAAGGATCTTC
Features (pLannotate 1.2.2; 6 found; start..end, strand, type, name):
      1..589     +  rep_origin     ori: high-copy-number ColE1/pMB1/pBR322/pUC origin of replication
    772..821     +  CDS            lacI (fragment): lac repressor; lacI; The lac repressor binds to the lac operator to inhibit transcription in E. coli. This inhibition can be relieved by adding lactose or isopropyl-β-D-thiogalactopyranoside (IPTG).
   1082..1186    +  promoter       AmpR promoter: bla
   1177..1257    -  CDS            int (fragment): INT2_ECOLX - Protein inferred from homology: Swiss-Prot protein existence level 3. Putative integrase believed to be involved in the insertion of antibiotic resistance genes into plasmids and transposons. From Escherichia coli.
   1345..1401    +  CDS            GmR (fragment): gentamycin acetyltransferase; aacC1; confers resistance to gentamycin
   1408..2196    +  CDS            aadA: S3AD_ECOLX - Experimental evidence at protein level: Swiss-Prot protein existence level 1. Mediates bacterial resistance to the antibiotics streptomycin and spectinomycin. From Escherichia coli.
