[The description below was written by a language model from this plasmid's Addgene catalogue record and pLannotate feature annotations shown in this document.]
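Description:
lvl0-5-4xFF4 is a small (about 2.4 kb) level 0 part plasmid from a hierarchical, modular assembly platform for rapid prototyping of synthetic gene networks in mammalian cells. It is catalogued as a synthetic biology vector on the lvl0-5 backbone, the position reserved for 5′ UTR parts. It is not an expression vector: the annotation finds no mammalian promoter, coding sequence or polyadenylation signal. Instead it serves as a storage and donor plasmid from which the 5′ UTR module is combined with other basic parts to build a complete transcription unit at a higher assembly level. The record lists restriction enzyme cloning but does not identify the sites used.

Propagation in E. coli relies on a high-copy ColE1/pUC-type origin. Selection is with spectinomycin, conferred by the aadA aminoglycoside adenylyltransferase gene, which lies downstream of an AmpR (bla) promoter. The short lacI, integrase and gentamicin acetyltransferase fragments flagged by the annotation are partial matches, probably remnants of backbone or resistance-cassette sequence rather than functional genes.

The insert, 4xFF4, is not picked up by the automated feature table. The record gives no detail beyond its name, its assignment as a 5′ UTR part and a human species label. The name suggests four tandem repeats of a target site for the synthetic FF4 small RNA, which would make a transcript carrying this UTR repressible by that RNA, but this reading is an inference and not a recorded fact. The depositor notes that the plasmid is slightly modified from the published version, with no functional differences.
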