Addgene plasmid #229170: lvl0-5-4xFF4
Purpose: lvl 0 5 prime UTR
Depositing lab: Ron Weiss. Depositing organization: Massachusetts Institute of Technology. Publication: A platform for rapid prototyping of synthetic gene networks in mammalian cells. Duportet X, Wroblewska L, Guye P, Li Y, Eyquem J, Rieders J, Rimchala T, Batt G, Weiss R. Nucleic Acids Res. 2014 Dec 1;42(21):13440-51. doi: 10.1093/nar/gku1082. Epub 2014 Nov 5. PubMed 25378321.
Backbone
  Vector backbone: lvl0-5 [backbone]
  Vector type: Synthetic Biology
Growth in bacteria
  Bacterial resistance: Spectinomycin, 50 μg/mL
  Growth temperature: 37°C
  Growth strain: DH5alpha
  Copy number: High Copy
Gene/Insert
  Gene/Insert name: 4xFF4
  Species: H. sapiens (human)
  Cloning method: Restriction Enzyme; 5′ cloning site Unknown (unknown if destroyed)
Terms and licenses: Academic/Nonprofit Terms; Industry Terms: Not Available to Industry
Depositor comments: This plasmid is slightly modified from the version used in Duportet et al. 2014, but does not have any functional differences.
How to cite: lvl0-5-4xFF4 was a gift from Ron Weiss (Addgene plasmid # 229170 ; http://n2t.net/addgene:229170 ; RRID:Addgene_229170)
